Addgene plasmid #153864: pGBW-m4136046
Purpose: Mammalian expression plasmid for SARS-CoV-2 ORF10 protein
Depositing lab: Ginkgo Bioworks & Benjie Chen. Depositing organization: Ginkgo Bioworks.
Backbone
  Vector backbone: pTwist_CMV_6
  Backbone size w/o insert (bp): 4180
  Vector type: Mammalian Expression
Growth in bacteria
  Bacterial resistance: Ampicillin, 100 μg/mL
  Growth temperature: 37°C
  Growth strain: DH5alpha
  Copy number: High Copy
Gene/Insert
  Gene/Insert name: SARS-CoV-2 ORF10 protein
  Species: Severe acute respiratory syndrome coronavirus 2
  Insert size (bp): 110
  Mutation: wt
  Entrez Gene: ORF10 (a.k.a. GU280_gp11)
  Promoter: CMV
  Cloning method: Unknown
Resource information
  A portion of this plasmid was derived from a plasmid made by: GinkgoBioworks
Depositor comments: NCBI reference sequence: 43740576
How to cite: pGBW-m4136046 was a gift from Ginkgo Bioworks & Benjie Chen (Addgene plasmid # 153864 ; http://n2t.net/addgene:153864 ; RRID:Addgene_153864)
