[The description below was written by a language model from this plasmid's Addgene catalogue record and pLannotate feature annotations shown in this document.]
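Description:
pGBW-m4136046 is a mammalian expression plasmid built on the pTwist_CMV_6 backbone and carrying the wild-type ORF10 coding sequence of SARS-CoV-2, a very short open reading frame recorded as about 110 bp. The full sequenced construct is roughly 4.3 kb. It is maintained in E. coli as a high-copy plasmid through a ColE1/pUC-type origin of replication and is selected with ampicillin via a complete β-lactamase (AmpR) gene. A short additional β-lactamase fragment is also annotated and appears to be a backbone remnant rather than a functional marker. No mammalian selection marker is annotated, so the plasmid appears suited to transient transfection rather than stable line selection.

Expression is driven by the human cytomegalovirus immediate early enhancer and promoter. The automated annotation picks up the promoter as a small fragment plus a truncated CMVd2-type match downstream of the enhancer. The ORF10 insert itself is not called as a feature in the table, but the unannotated interval between the promoter and the SV40 polyadenylation signal is where it would be expected to sit. The short SV40 large T antigen fragment next to that signal is typical of sequence carried along with the SV40 poly(A) region. No epitope tag or reporter is recorded. The expression unit is bracketed by 5' and 3' β-globin insulator elements, and by a synthetic poly(A) signal, T7 terminators and rrnG terminators. Together these help isolate the cassette from read-through transcription originating in the surrounding backbone. According to the record, the construct is intended for expressing the ORF10 protein in mammalian cells.
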