Features (pLannotate 1.2.2; 15 found; start..end, strand, type, name):
    256..327     +  misc_feature   5' β-globin insulator: insulator upstream of the human β-globin locus (Farrell et al., 2002)
    332..378     -  terminator     T7 terminator: transcription terminator for bacteriophage T7 RNA polymerase
    396..444     -  polyA_signal   poly(A) signal: synthetic polyadenylation signal
    525..828     +  enhancer       CMV enhancer: human cytomegalovirus immediate early enhancer
    901..918     -  promoter       CMV promoter (fragment): human cytomegalovirus (CMV) immediate early promoter
    981..1032    +  promoter       CMVd2 promoter: truncated human cytomegalovirus (CMV) immediate early promoter that yields moderately reduced expression relative to the full-length promoter
   1273..1394    -  polyA_signal   SV40 poly(A) signal: SV40 polyadenylation signal
   1417..1486    -  CDS            large T antigen (fragment): large T antigen from SV40 (simian virus 40)
   1509..1555    +  terminator     T7 terminator: transcription terminator for bacteriophage T7 RNA polymerase
   1585..1721    +  terminator     rrnG terminator: transcription terminator from the E. coli ribosomal RNA rrnG operon (Albrechtsen et al., 1991)
   1766..1837    +  misc_feature   3' β-globin insulator: insulator downstream of the human β-globin locus (Farrell et al., 2002)
   2063..2651    -  rep_origin     ori: high-copy-number ColE1/pMB1/pBR322/pUC origin of replication
   2823..2887    -  CDS            bla(M) (fragment): β-lactamase lacking the signal sequence; bla(M); allows cytosolic expression of β-lactamase
   3397..4257    +  CDS            AmpR: β-lactamase; bla; confers resistance to ampicillin, carbenicillin, and related antibiotics
   4270..104     +  terminator     rrnG terminator (across the origin): transcription terminator from the E. coli ribosomal RNA rrnG operon (Albrechtsen et al., 1991)
>Addgene plasmid #153864 | pGBW-m4136046 | addgene full sequence | sequence record 300408 | Ginkgo NGS Result
CTGCGCGTCTTATACTCCCACATATGCCAGATTCAGCAACGGATACGGCTTCCCCAACTTGCCCACTTCC
ATACGTGTCCTCCTTACCAGAAATTTATCCTTAAGATCCCGAATCGTTTAAACTCGACTCTGGCTCTATC
GAATCTCCGTCGTTTCGAGCTTACGCGAACAGCCGTGGCGCTCATTTGCTCGTCGGGCATCGAATCTCGT
CAGCTATCGTCAGCTTACCTTTTTGGCAGCGATCGCGGCTCCCGACATCTTGGACCATTAGCTCCACAGG
TATCTTCTTCCCTCTAGTGGTCATAACAGCAGCTTCAGCTACCTCTCAATTCAAAAAACCCCTCAAGACC
CGTTTAGAGGCCCCAAGGGGTTATGCTATCAATCGTTGCGTTACACACACAAAAAACCAACACACATCCA
TCTTCGATGGATAGCGATTTTATTATCTAACTGCTGATCGAGTGTAGCCAGATCTAGTAATCAATTACGG
GGTCATTAGTTCATAGCCCATATATGGAGTTCCGCGTTACATAACTTACGGTAAATGGCCCGCCTGGCTG
ACCGCCCAACGACCCCCGCCCATTGACGTCAATAATGACGTATGTTCCCATAGTAACGCCAATAGGGACT
TTCCATTGACGTCAATGGGTGGAGTATTTACGGTAAACTGCCCACTTGGCAGTACATCAAGTGTATCATA
TGCCAAGTACGCCCCCTATTGACGTCAATGACGGTAAATGGCCCGCCTGGCATTATGCCCAGTACATGAC
CTTATGGGACTTTCCTACTTGGCAGTACATCTACGTATTAGTCATCGCTATTACCATGCTGATGCGGTTT
TGGCAGTACATCAATGGGCGTGGATAGCGGTTTGACTCACGGGGATTTCCAAGTCTCCACCCCATTGACG
TCAATGGGAGTTTGTTTTGGCACCAAAATCAACGGGACTTTCCAAAATGTCGTAACAACTCCGCCCCATT
GACGCAAATGGGCGGTAGGCGTGTACGGTGGGAGGTCTATATAAGCAGAGCTGGTTTAGTGAACCGTCAG
ATCAGATCTTTGTCGATCCTACCATCCACTCGACACACCCGCCAGCGGCCGCCACCATGGGGTACATAAA
TGTTTTCGCCTTTCCATTCACGATCTATTCACTCCTTTTATGTAGGATGAACTCTCGCAATTACATTGCT
CAGGTAGACGTCGTGAACTTTAACCTAACTTAAGCTAGCTTGACTGACTGAGATACAGCGTACCTTCAGC
TCACAGACATGATAAGATACATTGATGAGTTTGGACAAACCACAACTAGAATGCAGTGAAAAAAATGCTT
TATTTGTGAAATTTGTGATGCTATTGCTTTATTTGTAACCATTATAAGCTGCAATAAACAAGTTAACAAC
AACAATTGCATTCATTTTATGTTTCAGGTTCAGGGGGAGGTGTGGGAGGTTTTTTAAAGCAAGTAAAACC
TCTACAAATGTGGTATTGGCCCATCTCTATCGGTATCGTAGCATAACCCCTTGGGGCCTCTAAACGGGTC
TTGAGGGGTTTTTTGTGCCCCTCGGGCCGGATTGCTATCTACCGGCATTGGCGCAGAAAAAAATGCCTGA
TGCGACGCTGCGCGTCTTATACTCCCACATATGCCAGATTCAGCAACGGATACGGCTTCCCCAACTTGCC
CACTTCCATACGTGTCCTCCTTACCAGAAATTTATCCTTAAGGTCGTCAGCTATCCTGCAGGCGATCTCT
CGATTTCGATCAAGACATTCCTTTAATGGTCTTTTCTGGACACCACTAGGGGTCAGAAGTAGTTCATCAA
ACTTTCTTCCCTCCCTAATCTCATTGGTTACCTTGGGCTATCGAAACTTAATTAACCAGTCAAGTCAGCT
ACTTGGCGAGATCGACTTGTCTGGGTTTCGACTACGCTCAGAATTGCGTCAGTCAAGTTCGATCTGGTCC
TTGCTATTGCACCCGTTCTCCGATTACGAGTTTCATTTAAATCATGTGAGCAAAAGGCCAGCAAAAGGCC
AGGAACCGTAAAAAGGCCGCGTTGCTGGCGTTTTTCCATAGGCTCCGCCCCCCTGACGAGCATCACAAAA
ATCGACGCTCAAGTCAGAGGTGGCGAAACCCGACAGGACTATAAAGATACCAGGCGTTTCCCCCTGGAAG
CTCCCTCGTGCGCTCTCCTGTTCCGACCCTGCCGCTTACCGGATACCTGTCCGCCTTTCTCCCTTCGGGA
AGCGTGGCGCTTTCTCATAGCTCACGCTGTAGGTATCTCAGTTCGGTGTAGGTCGTTCGCTCCAAGCTGG
GCTGTGTGCACGAACCCCCCGTTCAGCCCGACCGCTGCGCCTTATCCGGTAACTATCGTCTTGAGTCCAA
CCCGGTAAGACACGACTTATCGCCACTGGCAGCAGCCACTGGTAACAGGATTAGCAGAGCGAGGTATGTA
GGCGGTGCTACAGAGTTCTTGAAGTGGTGGCCTAACTACGGCTACACTAGAAGAACAGTATTTGGTATCT
GCGCTCTGCTGAAGCCAGTTACCTTCGGAAAAAGAGTTGGTAGCTCTTGATCCGGCAAACAAACCACCGC
TGGTAGCGGTGGTTTTTTTGTTTGCAAGCAGCAGATTACGCGCAGAAAAAAAGGATCTCAAGAAGATCCT
TTGATCTTTTCTACGGGGTCTGACGCTCAGTGGAACGAAAACTCACGTTAAGGGATTTTGGTCATGAGAT
TATCAAAAAGGATCTTCACCTAGATCCTTTTAAATTAAAAATGAAGTTTTAAATCAATCTAAAGTATATA
TGAGTAAACTTGGTCTGACAGTTACCAATGCTTAATCAGTGAGGCACCTATCTCAGCGATCTGTCTATTT
CGTTCATCCATAGTTGCATTTAAATTTCCGAACTCTCCAAGGCCCTCGTCGGAAAATCTTCAAACCTTTC
GTCCGATCCATCTTGCAGGCTACCTCTCGAACGAACTATCGCAAGTCTCTTGGCCGGCCTTGCGCCTTGG
CTATTGCTTGGCAGCGCCTATCGCCAGGTATTACTCCAATCCCGAATATCCGAGATCGGGATCACCCGAG
AGAAGTTCAACCTACATCCTCAATCCCGATCTATCCGAGATCCGAGGAATATCGAAATCGGGGCGCGCCT
GGTGTACCGAGAACGATCCTCTCAGTGCGAGTCTCGACGATCCATATCGTTGCTTGGCAGTCAGCCAGTC
GGAATCCAGCTTGGGACCCAGGAAGTCCAATCGTCAGATATTGTACTCAAGCCTGGTCACGGCAGCGTAC
CGATCTGTTTAAACCTAGATATTGATAGTCTGATCGGTCAACGTATAATCGAGTCCTAGCTTTTGCAAAC
ATCTATCAAGAGACAGGATCAGCAGGAGGCTTTCGCATGAGTATTCAACATTTCCGTGTCGCCCTTATTC
CCTTTTTTGCGGCATTTTGCCTTCCTGTTTTTGCTCACCCAGAAACGCTGGTGAAAGTAAAAGATGCTGA
AGATCAGTTGGGTGCGCGAGTGGGTTACATCGAACTGGATCTCAACAGCGGTAAGATCCTTGAGAGTTTT
CGCCCCGAAGAACGCTTTCCAATGATGAGCACTTTTAAAGTTCTGCTATGTGGCGCGGTATTATCCCGTA
TTGACGCCGGGCAAGAGCAACTCGGTCGCCGCATACACTATTCTCAGAATGACTTGGTTGAGTATTCACC
AGTCACAGAAAAGCATCTTACGGATGGCATGACAGTAAGAGAATTATGCAGTGCTGCCATAACCATGAGT
GATAACACTGCGGCCAACTTACTTCTGACAACGATTGGAGGACCGAAGGAGCTAACCGCTTTTTTGCACA
ACATGGGGGATCATGTAACTCGCCTTGATCGTTGGGAACCGGAGCTGAATGAAGCCATACCAAACGACGA
GCGTGACACCACGATGCCTGTAGCAATGGCAACAACCTTGCGTAAACTATTAACTGGCGAACTACTTACT
CTAGCTTCCCGGCAACAGTTGATAGACTGGATGGAGGCGGATAAAGTTGCAGGACCACTTCTGCGCTCGG
CCCTTCCGGCTGGCTGGTTTATTGCTGATAAATCTGGAGCCGGTGAGCGTGGGTCTCGCGGTATCATTGC
AGCACTGGGGCCAGATGGTAAGCCCTCCCGTATCGTAGTTATCTACACGACGGGGAGTCAGGCAACTATG
GATGAACGAAATAGACAGATCGCTGAGATAGGTGCCTCACTGATTAAGCATTGGTAACCGATTCTAGGTG
CATTGGCGCAGAAAAAAATGCCTGATGCGACG
